>Addgene plasmid #159355 | pDZ113 | addgene full sequence | sequence record 315068 | Addgene NGS Result
GACGTCTGTGTGGAATTGTGAGCGGATAACAATTTCACACAGGGCCCTCGGACACCGAGGAGAATGTCAA
GAGGCGAACACACAACGTCTTGGAGCGCCAGAGGAGGAACGAGCTAAAACGGAGCTTTTTTGCCCTGCGT
GACCAGATCCCGGAGTTGGAAAACAATGAAAAGGCCCCCAAGGTAGTTATCCTTAAAAAAGCCACAGCAT
ACATCCTGTCCGTCCAAGCAGAGGAGCAAAAGCTCATTTCTGAAGAGGACTTGTTGCGGAAACGACGAGA
ACAGTTGAAACACAAACTTGAACAGCTACGGAACTCTTGTGCGTAAGGAAAAGTAAGGAAAACGATTCCT
TCTAACAGAAATGTCCTGAGCAATCACCTATGAACTGTCGATCCTGTGAAATCTGGCAGTTAGACATGTG
AGCGCTCACAATTTATAGTGAGCACAATTGTGAGCGGATAACAATTGCATGCCACTTAAAAAGGAGATCA
ACAATGAAAGCAATTTTCGTACTGAAACATCTTAATCATGCTAAGGAGAAATACTAGTATGCGTAAAGGC
GAAGAGCTGTTCACTGGTGTCGTCCCTATTCTGGTGGAACTGGATGGTGATGTCAACGGTCATAAGTTTT
CCGTGCGTGGCGAGGGTGAAGGTGACGCAACTAATGGTAAACTGACGCTGAAGTTCATCTGTACTACTGG
TAAACTGCCGGTACCTTGGCCGACTCTGGTAACGACGCTGACTTATGGTGTTCAGTGCTTTGCTCGTTAT
CCGGACCATATGAAGCAGCATGACTTCTTCAAGTCCGCCATGCCGGAAGGCTATGTGCAGGAACGCACGA
TTTCCTTTAAGGATGACGGCACGTACAAAACGCGTGCGGAAGTGAAATTTGAAGGCGATACCCTGGTAAA
CCGCATTGAGCTGAAAGGCATTGACTTTAAAGAAGACGGCAATATCCTGGGCCATAAGCTGGAATACAAT
TTTAACAGCCACAATGTTTACATCACCGCCGATAAACAAAAAAATGGCATTAAAGCGAATTTTAAAATTC
GCCACAACGTGGAGGATGGCAGCGTGCAGCTGGCTGATCACTACCAGCAAAACACTCCAATCGGTGATGG
TCCTGTTCTGCTGCCAGACAATCACTATCTGAGCTACCAAAGCGTTCTGTCTAAAGATCCGAACGAGAAA
CGCGATCATATGGTTCTGCTGGAGTTCGTAACCGCAGCGGGCATCACGCATGGTATGGATGAACTGTACA
AAGCAGCGAACGACGAAAATTACGCCCTTGCAGCGTAATAAAAGCTTCCCCTACGTGCTGCTGAAGTTGC
CCGCAACAGAGAGTGGAACCAACCGGTGATACCACGATACTATGACTGAGAGTCAACGCCATGAGCGGCC
TCATTTCTTATTCTGAGTTACAACAGTCCGCACCGCTGTCTCACACTGGCTCACCTTCGGGTGGGCCTTT
CTGCGTTTATATACTAGAGAGAGAATATAAAAAGCCAGATTATTAATCCGGCTTTTTTATTATTTCCTAG
CTAGCCGGGGAAATGTGCGCGGAACCCCTATTTGTTTATTTTTCTAAATACATTCAAATATGTATCCGCT
CATGAATTAATTCTTAGAAAAACTCATCGAGCATCAAATGAAACTGCAATTTATTCATATCAGGATTATC
AATACCATATTTTTGAAAAAGCCGTTTCTGTAATGAAGGAGAAAACTCACCGAGGCAGTTCCATAGGATG
GCAAGATCCTGGTATCGGTCTGCGATTCCGACTCGTCCAACATCAATACAACCTATTAATTTCCCCTCGT
CAAAAATAAGGTTATCAAGTGAGAAATCACCATGAGTGACGACTGAATCCGGTGAGAATGGCAAAAGTTT
ATGCATTTCTTTCCAGACTTGTTCAACAGGCCAGCCATTACGCTCGTCATCAAAATCACTCGCATCAACC
AAACCGTTATTCATTCGTGATTGCGCCTGAGCGAGACGAAATACGCGATCGCTGTTAAAAGGACAATTAC
AAACAGGAATCGAATGCAACCGGCGCAGGAACACTGCCAGCGCATCAACAATATTTTCACCTGAATCAGG
ATATTCTTCTAATACCTGGAATGCTGTTTTCCCGGGGATCGCAGTGGTGAGTAACCATGCATCATCAGGA
GTACGGATAAAATGCTTGATGGTCGGAAGAGGCATAAATTCCGTCAGCCAGTTTAGTCTGACCATCTCAT
CTGTAACATCATTGGCAACGCTACCTTTGCCATGTTTCAGAAACAACTCTGGCGCATCGGGCTTCCCATA
CAATCGATAGATTGTCGCACCTGATTGCCCGACATTATCGCGAGCCCATTTATACCCATATAAATCAGCA
TCCATGCTGGAATTTAATCGCGGCCTAGAGCAAGACGTTTCCCGTTGAATATGGCTCATAACACCCCTTG
TATTACTGTTTATGTAAGCAGACAGTTTTATTGTTCATGACCAAAATCCCTTAACGTGAGTTTTCGTTCC
ACTGAGCGTCAGACCCCGTAGAAAAGATCAAAGGATCTTCTTGAGATCCTTTTTTTCTGCGCGTAATCTG
CTGCTTGCAAACAAAAAAACCACCGCTACCAGCGGTGGTTTGTTTGCCGGATCAAGAGCTACCAACTCTT
TTTCCGAAGGTAACTGGCTTCAGCAGAGCGCAGATACCAAATACTGTCCTTCTAGTGTAGCCGTAGTTAG
GCCACCACTTCAAGAACTCTGTAGCACCGCCTACATACCTCGCTCTGCTAATCCTGTTACCAGTGGCTGC
TGCCAGTGGCGATAAGTCGTGTCTTACCGGGTTGGACTCAAGACGATAGTTACCGGATAAGGCGCAGCGG
TCGGGCTGAACGGGGGGTTCGTGCACACAGCCCAGCTTGGAGCGAACGACCTACACCGAACTGAGATACC
TACAGCGTGAGCTATGAGAAAGCGCCACGCTTCCCGAAGGGAGAAAGGCGGACAGGTATCCGGTAAGCGG
CAGGGTCGGAACAGGAGAGCGCACGAGGGAGCTTCCAGGGGGAAACGCCTGGTATCTTTATAGTCCTGTC
GGGTTTCGCCACCTCTGACTTGAGCGTCGATTTTTGTGATGCTCGTCAGGGGGGCGGAGCCTATGGAAAA
ACGCCAGCAACGCGGCCTTTTTACGGTTCCTGGCCTTTTGCTGGCCTTTTGCTCACATGTTCTTTCCTGC
GTTATCCCCTGATTCTGTGGATAACCGTATTACCGCCTTTGAGTGAGCTGATACCGCTCGCCGCAGCCGA
ACGACCGAGCGCAGCGAGTCAGTGAGCGAGGAAGCGGAAGAGCGCCTGATGCGGTATTTTCTCCTTACGC
ATCTGTGCGGTATTTCACACCGCAATGGTGCACTCTCAGTACAATCTGCTCTGATGCCGCATAGTTAAGC
CAGTATACACTCCGCTATCGCTACGTGACTGGGTCATGGCTGCGCCCCGACACCCGCCAACACCCGCTGA
CGCGCCCTGACGGGCTTGTCTGCTCCCGGCATCCGCTTACAGACAAGCTGTGACCGTCTCCGGGAGCTGC
ATGTGTCAGAGGTTTTCACCGTCATCACCGAAACGCGCGAGGCAGCTGCGGTAAAGCTCATCAGCGTGGT
CGTGAAGCGATTCACAGATGTCTGCCTGTTCATCCGCGTCCAGCTCGTTGAGTTTCTCCAGAAGCGTTAA
TGTCTGGCTTCTGATAAAGCGGGCCATGTTAAGGGCGGTTTTTTCCTGTTTGGTCACTGATGCCTCCGTG
TAAGGGGGATTTCTGTTCATGGGGGTAATGATACCGATGAAACGAGAGAGGATGCTCACGATACGGGTTA
CTGATGATGAACATGCCCGGTTACTGGAACGTTGTGAGGGTAAACAACTGGCGGTATGGATGCGGCGGGA
CCAGAGCTCAGTGCGCTCGAGCTTCCCAACCTTACCAGAGGGCGCCCCAGCTGGCAATTCC
Features (pLannotate 1.2.2; 13 found; start..end, strand, type, name):
     16..32      +  protein_bind   lac operator: The lac repressor binds to the lac operator to inhibit transcription in E. coli. This inhibition can be relieved by adding lactose or isopropyl-β-D-thiogalactopyranoside (IPTG). lac repressor encoded by lacI
     48..266     +  CDS            N-MYC2 (fragment): MYC2_MARMO - Protein inferred from homology: Swiss-Prot protein existence level 3. From Marmota monax (Woodchuck).
    234..263     +  CDS            Myc: Myc (human c-Myc proto-oncogene) epitope tag
    417..433     -  protein_bind   lac operator (symmetric) (fragment): The lac repressor binds to the lac operator to inhibit transcription in E. coli. This inhibition can be relieved by adding lactose or isopropyl-β-D-thiogalactopyranoside (IPTG). The symmetric lac operator was optimized for tight binding of lac repressor. lac repressor encoded by lacI
    448..464     +  protein_bind   lac operator: The lac repressor binds to the lac operator to inhibit transcription in E. coli. This inhibition can be relieved by adding lactose or isopropyl-β-D-thiogalactopyranoside (IPTG). lac repressor encoded by lacI
    549..1262    +  CDS            superfolder GFP: GFP variant that folds robustly even when fused to poorly folded proteins (Pédelacq et al., 2006)
   1448..1475    +  terminator     T7Te terminator: phage T7 early transcription terminator
   1558..1615    +  promoter       AmpR promoter (fragment): bla
   1624..2439    -  CDS            KanR: aminoglycoside phosphotransferase; aph(3')-Ia; confers resistance to kanamycin in bacteria or G418 (Geneticin®) in eukaryotes
   2561..3149    +  rep_origin     ori: high-copy-number ColE1/pMB1/pBR322/pUC origin of replication
   3335..3474    -  misc_feature   bom: basis of mobility region from pBR322
   3576..3767    -  CDS            rop: Rop protein, which maintains plasmids at low copy number; rop
   3808..3918    +  CDS            mbeC (fragment): MBEC_ECOLX - Experimental evidence at protein level: Swiss-Prot protein existence level 1. Required for efficient mobilization of ColE1 plasmid and is thus essential to promote the specific transfer of the plasmid during conjugation. Probably functions by inducing DNA bending, helping the MbeA relaxase to melt the DNA around the nic site and cleave the phosphodiester bond. Binds specifically double-stranded DNA (dsDNA) containing the ColE1 oriT but does not recognize the inverted repeat (IR). From Escherichia coli.
