[The description below was written by a language model from this plasmid's Addgene catalogue record and pLannotate feature annotations shown in this document.]
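Description:
pDZ113 is a 3,981 bp bacterial synthetic-biology plasmid built on a ColE1 backbone and propagated in E. coli under kanamycin selection. The feature table shows the ColE1/pMB1-type origin together with remnants of the native ColE1/pBR322 neighbourhood: the bom (basis of mobility) region, a rop gene and a fragment of mbeC. The catalogue lists the plasmid as high copy, although Rop normally acts to moderate copy number. Resistance comes from an aph(3')-Ia kanamycin resistance gene; a fragment of the AmpR (bla) promoter is annotated beside it, but on the opposite strand.

The payload is a superfolder yellow fluorescent protein (sfYFP) carrying an ssrA degradation tag, expressed from the Prhl promoter. The automated annotation labels the roughly 700 bp reporter reading frame as superfolder GFP, which is expected given how closely related the two variants are. It does not separately annotate the ssrA tag or the Prhl promoter. The ssrA tag directs the protein to cellular proteases such as ClpXP, shortening reporter half-life so that fluorescence follows changes in promoter activity rather than accumulating. A T7Te terminator follows the reporter.

Upstream of the reporter, the annotation finds three lac operator sites, which suggests that LacI may also repress the promoter region, though the record does not say so. It also finds a short Myc epitope match within a predicted N-MYC2-like fragment, whose role is not explained and which may be a spurious homology hit. Prhl promoters generally respond to the RhlR regulator and its acyl-homoserine lactone signal, so the construct plausibly serves as a quorum-sensing-responsive, fast-turnover fluorescent reporter in engineered gene circuits. No regulator gene is annotated on this plasmid.
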