Addgene plasmid #159355: pDZ113
Purpose: Expresses sfYFP tagged with ssrA from the Prhl promoter
Depositing lab: Matthew Bennett. Depositing organization: Rice University.
Backbone
  Vector backbone: ColE1
  Vector type: Synthetic Biology
Growth in bacteria
  Bacterial resistance: Kanamycin, 50 μg/mL
  Growth temperature: 37°C
  Growth strain: DH5alpha
  Copy number: High Copy
Gene/Insert
  Gene/Insert name: sfYFP
  Species: Synthetic
  Promoter: Prhl
  Cloning method: Unknown
Terms and licenses: Academic/Nonprofit Terms; Industry Terms: Not Available to Industry
How to cite: pDZ113 was a gift from Matthew Bennett (Addgene plasmid # 159355 ; http://n2t.net/addgene:159355 ; RRID:Addgene_159355)
